Addgene plasmid #123798: MTK3b_017
Purpose: Encodes rat Connexin 43 as a Type 3b part to be used in the MTK system
Depositing lab: Hana El-Samad. Depositing organization: University of California, San Francisco (UCSF). Publication: A Toolkit for Rapid Modular Construction of Biological Circuits in Mammalian Cells. Fonseca JP, Bonny AR, Kumar GR, Ng AH, Town J, Wu QC, Aslankoohi E, Chen SY, Dods G, Harrigan P, Osimiri LC, Kistler AL, El-Samad H. ACS Synth Biol. 2019 Nov 15;8(11):2593-2606. doi: 10.1021/acssynbio.9b00322. Epub 2019 Nov 5. PubMed 31686495.
Backbone
  Vector backbone: MTK0_027
  Vector type: Mammalian Expression
Growth in bacteria
  Bacterial resistance: Chloramphenicol, 25 μg/mL
  Growth temperature: 37°C
  Growth strain: DH5alpha
  Copy number: Unknown
Gene/Insert
  Gene/Insert name: Cx43 (rat)
  Species: R. norvegicus (rat)
  Cloning method: Restriction Enzyme; 5′ cloning site BsmBI (destroyed during cloning); 3′ cloning site BsmBI (destroyed during cloning)
Terms and licenses: Academic/Nonprofit Terms; Industry Terms: Not Available to Industry
Depositor comments: Type 3b parts are used for coding sequences in the MTK. Please visit https://www.biorxiv.org/content/10.1101/506188v2 for BioRxiv preprint
How to cite: MTK3b_017 was a gift from Hana El-Samad (Addgene plasmid # 123798 ; http://n2t.net/addgene:123798 ; RRID:Addgene_123798)
