[The description below was written by a language model from this plasmid's Addgene catalogue record and pLannotate feature annotations shown in this document.]
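Description:
MTK3b_017 is a small (about 2.9 kb) part plasmid from the Mammalian Toolkit (MTK), a modular hierarchical cloning system for building genetic circuits in mammalian cells. It is built on the MTK0_027 part-entry backbone and, although catalogued as a mammalian expression vector, it is really a storage vector for a single standardized part. The feature table shows no mammalian promoter, polyadenylation signal or mammalian selection marker. Propagation in E. coli relies on a high-copy ColE1/pUC-type origin of replication. Selection is by chloramphenicol, through the cat gene driven by its native cat promoter and followed by a minimal lambda t0 transcription terminator.

The payload is the coding sequence of rat connexin 43 (Cx43, gene Gja1). This gap junction protein assembles into connexon channels that let low-molecular-weight molecules pass between neighbouring cells. The annotated open reading frame spans roughly 1.1 kb and is followed by a short multiple cloning site fragment. The insert was introduced through BsmBI sites that were destroyed during cloning, which is consistent with Golden Gate-style domestication into the entry vector.

It is formatted as a Type 3b part, the toolkit category used for coding sequences. The connexin sequence is therefore meant to be combined with separately supplied parts, such as promoters and terminators, to form complete transcription units. The record does not describe the specific overhangs, any fusion tags, or the particular downstream assemblies. The construct's use is as a reusable Cx43 coding module for assembling mammalian expression cassettes or multigene circuits, for example ones involving gap-junction-mediated intercellular communication.
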