Features (pLannotate 1.2.2; 6 found; start..end, strand, type, name):
     80..668     +  rep_origin     ori: high-copy-number ColE1/pMB1/pBR322/pUC origin of replication
    804..1946    +  CDS            Gja1: CXA1_RAT - Also known as Cxn-43. Experimental evidence at protein level: Swiss-Prot protein existence level 1. Gap junction protein that acts as a regulator of bladder capacity. A gap junction consists of a cluster of closely packed pairs of transmembrane channels, the connexons, through which materials of low MW diffuse from one cell to a neighboring cell. Negative regulator of bladder functional capacity: acts by enhancing intercellular electrical and chemical transmission, thus sensitizing bladder muscles to cholinergic neural stimuli and causing them to contract (By similarity). May play a
   1950..1966    +  misc_feature   MCS (fragment): multiple cloning site
   1993..2027    -  terminator     lambda t0 terminator: minimal transcription terminator from phage lambda (Scholtissek and Grosse, 1987)
   2101..2757    -  CDS            cat: CAT_ECOLX - Experimental evidence at protein level: Swiss-Prot protein existence level 1. This enzyme is an effector of chloramphenicol resistance in bacteria. From Escherichia coli. This protein is used as a marker in many commonly used cloning vectors, such as pACYC184.
   2758..2855    -  promoter       cat promoter: promoter of the E. coli cat gene encoding chloramphenicol acetyltransferase
>Addgene plasmid #123798 | MTK3b_017 | addgene full sequence | sequence record 249154 | Addgene NGS Result
CAATCATGACCAAAATCCCTTAACGTGAGTTTTCGTTCCACTGAGCGTCAGACCCCGTAGAAAAGATCAA
AGGATCTTCTTGAGATCCTTTTTTTCTGCGCGTAATCTGCTGCTTGCAAACAAAAAAACCACCGCTACCA
GCGGTGGTTTGTTTGCCGGATCAAGAGCTACCAACTCTTTTTCCGAAGGTAACTGGCTTCAGCAGAGCGC
AGATACCAAATACTGTTCTTCTAGTGTAGCCGTAGTTAGGCCACCACTTCAAGAACTCTGTAGCACCGCC
TACATACCTCGCTCTGCTAATCCTGTTACCAGTGGCTGCTGCCAGTGGCGATAAGTCGTGTCTTACCGGG
TTGGACTCAAGACGATAGTTACCGGATAAGGCGCAGCGGTCGGGCTGAACGGGGGGTTCGTGCACACAGC
CCAGCTTGGAGCGAACGACCTACACCGAACTGAGATACCTACAGCGTGAGCTATGAGAAAGCGCCACGCT
TCCCGAAGGGAGAAAGGCGGACAGGTATCCGGTAAGCGGCAGGGTCGGAACAGGAGAGCGCACGAGGGAG
CTTCCAGGGGGAAACGCCTGGTATCTTTATAGTCCTGTCGGGTTTCGCCACCTCTGACTTGAGCGTCGAT
TTTTGTGATGCTCGTCAGGGGGGCGGAGCCTATGGAAAAACGCCAGCAACGCGGCCTTTTTACGGTTCCT
GGCCTTTTGCTGGCCTTTTGCTCACATGTTCTTTCCTGCGTTATCCCCTGATTCTGTGGATAACCGTAGT
CGGTCTCATTCTGGACTCCGCTCTCGTGCTCAGGGTGACTGGAGTGCCTTGGGGAAGCTTCTGGACAAGG
TCCAAGCCTACTCCACCGCTGGAGGGAAGGTGTGGCTGTCAGTGCTCTTCATATTCAGAATCCTGCTCCT
GGGGACAGCTGTTGAGTCAGCTTGGGGTGATGAACAGTCTGCCTTTCGCTGTAACACTCAACAACCTGGC
TGCGAAAACGTCTGCTATGACAAGTCCTTCCCCATCTCTCACGTGCGCTTCTGGGTCCTTCAGATCATAT
TCGTGTCTGTGCCCACCCTCCTGTACTTGGCCCATGTGTTCTATGTGATGAGGAAGGAAGAGAAGCTAAA
CAAGAAAGAAGAGGAGCTCAAAGTGGCCCAGACTGACGGGGTCAACGTGGAGATGCACCTGAAGCAGATT
GAAATCAAGAAGTTCAAGTACGGGATTGAAGAGCACGGCAAGGTGAAAATGAGGGGCGGCTTGCTGAGAA
CCTACATCATCAGCATCCTCTTCAAGTCTGTCTTCGAGGTGGCCTTCCTGCTCATCCAGTGGTACATCTA
TGGGTTCAGCTTGAGCGCGGTCTACACCTGCAAGAGAGATCCCTGCCCCCACCAGGTAGACTGCTTCCTC
TCACGTCCCACGGAGAAAACCATCTTCATCATCTTCATGCTGGTGGTGTCCTTGGTGTCTCTCGCTTTGA
ACATCATTGAGCTCTTCTACGTCTTCTTCAAAGGCGTTAAGGATCGCGTGAAGGGAAGAAGCGATCCTTA
CCACGCCACCACTGGCCCACTGAGCCCATCAAAAGACTGCGGATCTCCAAAATACGCCTACTTCAATGGC
TGCTCCTCACCAACGGCTCCACTCTCGCCTATGTCTCCTCCTGGGTACAAGCTGGTTACTGGTGACAGAA
ACAATTCCTCGTGCCGCAATTACAACAAGCAAGCTAGCGAGCAAAACTGGGCGAACTACAGCGCAGAGCA
AAATCGCATGGGGCAGGCCGGAAGCACCATCTCCAACTCGCACGCCCAGCCGTTCGATTTCCCCGACGAC
AACCAGAATGCCAAAAAAGTTGCTGCTGGACATGAACTCCAGCCATTAGCCATCGTGGACCAACGACCTT
CCAGCAGAGCCAGCAGCCGCGCCAGCAGCAGGCCTCGGCCTGATGACCTGGAGATTTCCGCCCGGGATCC
ACCGGTCGCCACCGGATCCTGAGACCAGACCAATAAAAAACGCCCGGCGGCAACCGAGCGTTCTGAACAA
ATCCAGATGGAGTTCTGAGGTCATTACTGGATCTATCAACAGGAGTCCAAGCGAGCTCGATATCAAATTA
CGCCCCGCCCTGCCACTCATCGCAGTACTGTTGTAATTCATTAAGCATTCTGCCGACATGGAAGCCATCA
CAAACGGCATGATGAACCTGAATCGCCAGCGGCATCAGCACCTTGTCGCCTTGCGTATAATATTTGCCCA
TGGTGAAAACGGGGGCGAAGAAGTTGTCCATATTGGCCACGTTTAAATCAAAACTGGTGAAACTCACCCA
GGGATTGGCTGAAACGAAAAACATATTCTCAATAAACCCTTTAGGGAAATAGGCCAGGTTTTCACCGTAA
CACGCCACATCTTGCGAATATATGTGTAGAAACTGCCGGAAATCGTCGTGGTATTCACTCCAGAGCGATG
AAAACGTTTCAGTTTGCTCATGGAAAACGGTGTAACAAGGGTGAACACTATCCCATATCACCAGCTCACC
GTCTTTCATTGCCATACGAAATTCCGGATGAGCATTCATCAGGCGGGCAAGAATGTGAATAAAGGCCGGA
TAAAACTTGTGCTTATTTTTCTTTACGGTCTTTAAAAAGGCCGTAATATCCAGCTGAACGGTCTGGTTAT
AGGTACATTGAGCAACTGACTGAAATGCCTCAAAATGTTCTTTACGATGCCATTGGGATATATCAACGGT
GGTATATCCAGTGATTTTTTTCTCCATTTTAGCTTCCTTAGCTCCTGAAAATCTCGATAACTCAAAAAAT
ACGCCCGGTAGTGATCTTATTTCATTATGGTGAAAGTTGGAACCTCTTACGTGCCCGAT
